>Addgene plasmid #128061 | pLVX-Tet3G blasticidin | addgene full sequence | sequence record 255115 | Addgene NGS Result
TGGAAGGGCTAATTCACTCCCAAAGAAGACAAGATATCCTTGATCTGTGGATCTACCACACACAAGGCTA
CTTCCCTGATTAGCAGAACTACACACCAGGGCCAGGGGTCAGATATCCACTGACCTTTGGATGGTGCTAC
AAGCTAGTACCAGTTGAGCCAGATAAGGTAGAAGAGGCCAATAAAGGAGAGAACACCAGCTTGTTACACC
CTGTGAGCCTGCATGGGATGGATGACCCGGAGAGAGAAGTGTTAGAGTGGAGGTTTGACAGCCGCCTAGC
ATTTCATCACGTGGCCCGAGAGCTGCATCCGGAGTACTTCAAGAACTGCTGATATCGAGCTTGCTACAAG
GGACTTTCCGCTGGGGACTTTCCAGGGAGGCGTGGCCTGGGCGGGACTGGGGAGTGGCGAGCCCTCAGAT
CCTGCATATAAGCAGCTGCTTTTTGCCTGTACTGGGTCTCTCTGGTTAGACCAGATCTGAGCCTGGGAGC
TCTCTGGCTAACTAGGGAACCCACTGCTTAAGCCTCAATAAAGCTTGCCTTGAGTGCTTCAAGTAGTGTG
TGCCCGTCTGTTGTGTGACTCTGGTAACTAGAGATCCCTCAGACCCTTTTAGTCAGTGTGGAAAATCTCT
AGCAGTGGCGCCCGAACAGGGACTTGAAAGCGAAAGGGAAACCAGAGGAGCTCTCTCGACGCAGGACTCG
GCTTGCTGAAGCGCGCACGGCAAGAGGCGAGGGGCGGCGACTGGTGAGTACGCCAAAAATTTTGACTAGC
GGAGGCTAGAAGGAGAGAGATGGGTGCGAGAGCGTCAGTATTAAGCGGGGGAGAATTAGATCGCGATGGG
AAAAAATTCGGTTAAGGCCAGGGGGAAAGAAAAAATATAAATTAAAACATATAGTATGGGCAAGCAGGGA
GCTAGAACGATTCGCAGTTAATCCTGGCCTGTTAGAAACATCAGAAGGCTGTAGACAAATACTGGGACAG
CTACAACCATCCCTTCAGACAGGATCAGAAGAACTTAGATCATTATATAATACAGTAGCAACCCTCTATT
GTGTGCATCAAAGGATAGAGATAAAAGACACCAAGGAAGCTTTAGACAAGATAGAGGAAGAGCAAAACAA
AAGTAAGACCACCGCACAGCAAGCGGCCGGCCGCTGATCTTCAGACCTGGAGGAGGAGATATGAGGGACA
ATTGGAGAAGTGAATTATATAAATATAAAGTAGTAAAAATTGAACCATTAGGAGTAGCACCCACCAAGGC
AAAGAGAAGAGTGGTGCAGAGAGAAAAAAGAGCAGTGGGAATAGGAGCTTTGTTCCTTGGGTTCTTGGGA
GCAGCAGGAAGCACTATGGGCGCAGCGTCAATGACGCTGACGGTACAGGCCAGACAATTATTGTCTGGTA
TAGTGCAGCAGCAGAACAATTTGCTGAGGGCTATTGAGGCGCAACAGCATCTGTTGCAACTCACAGTCTG
GGGCATCAAGCAGCTCCAGGCAAGAATCCTGGCTGTGGAAAGATACCTAAAGGATCAACAGCTCCTGGGG
ATTTGGGGTTGCTCTGGAAAACTCATTTGCACCACTGCTGTGCCTTGGAATGCTAGTTGGAGTAATAAAT
CTCTGGAACAGATTTGGAATCACACGACCTGGATGGAGTGGGACAGAGAAATTAACAATTACACAAGCTT
AATACACTCCTTAATTGAAGAATCGCAAAACCAGCAAGAAAAGAATGAACAAGAATTATTGGAATTAGAT
AAATGGGCAAGTTTGTGGAATTGGTTTAACATAACAAATTGGCTGTGGTATATAAAATTATTCATAATGA
TAGTAGGAGGCTTGGTAGGTTTAAGAATAGTTTTTGCTGTACTTTCTATAGTGAATAGAGTTAGGCAGGG
ATATTCACCATTATCGTTTCAGACCCACCTCCCAACCCCGAGGGGACCCGACAGGCCCGAAGGAATAGAA
GAAGAAGGTGGAGAGAGAGACAGAGACAGATCCATTCGATTAGTGAACGGATCTCGACGGTATCGCCTTT
AAAAGAAAAGGGGGGATTGGGGGGTACAGTGCAGGGGAAAGAATAGTAGACATAATAGCAACAGACATAC
AAACTAAAGAATTACAAAAACAAATTACAAAAATTCAAAATTTTCGGGTTTATTACAGGGACAGCAGAGA
TCCAGTTTATCGATAAGCTTGGGAGTTCCGCGTTACATAACTTACGGTAAATGGCCCGCCTGGCTGACCG
CCCAACGACCCCCGCCCATTGACGTCAATAATGACGTATGTTCCCATAGTAACGCCAATAGGGACTTTCC
ATTGACGTCAATGGGTGGAGTATTTACGGTAAACTGCCCACTTGGCAGTACATCAAGTGTATCATATGCC
AAGTACGCCCCCTATTGACGTCAATGACGGTAAATGGCCCGCCTGGCATTATGCCCAGTACATGACCTTA
TGGGACTTTCCTACTTGGCAGTACATCTACGTATTAGTCATCGCTATTACCATGGTGATGCGGTTTTGGC
AGTACATCAATGGGCGTGGATAGCGGTTTGACTCACGGGGATTTCCAAGTCTCCACCCCATTGACGTCAA
TGGGAGTTTGTTTTGGCACCAAAATCAACGGGACTTTCCAAAATGTCGTAACAACTCCGCCCCATTGACG
CAAATGGGCGGTAGGCGTGTACGGTGGGAGGTCTATATAAGCAGAGCTCGTTTAGTGAACCGTCAGATCG
CCTGGAGACGCCATCCACGCTGTTTTGACCTCCATAGAAGACACCGACTCTACTAGAGGATCTATTTCCG
GTGAATTCCTCGAGGCCACCATGTCTAGACTGGACAAGAGCAAAGTCATAAACTCTGCTCTGGAATTACT
CAATGGAGTCGGTATCGAAGGCCTGACGACAAGGAAACTCGCTCAAAAGCTGGGAGTTGAGCAGCCTACC
CTGTACTGGCACGTGAAGAACAAGCGGGCCCTGCTCGATGCCCTGCCAATCGAGATGCTGGACAGGCATC
ATACCCACTCCTGCCCCCTGGAAGGCGAGTCATGGCAAGACTTTCTGCGGAACAACGCCAAGTCATACCG
CTGTGCTCTCCTCTCACATCGCGACGGGGCTAAAGTGCATCTCGGCACCCGCCCAACAGAGAAACAGTAC
GAAACCCTGGAAAATCAGCTCGCGTTCCTGTGTCAGCAAGGCTTCTCCCTGGAGAACGCACTGTACGCTC
TGTCCGCCGTGGGCCACTTTACACTGGGCTGCGTATTGGAGGAACAGGAGCATCAAGTAGCAAAAGAGGA
AAGAGAGACACCTACCACCGATTCTATGCCCCCACTTCTGAAACAAGCAATTGAGCTGTTCGACCGGCAG
GGAGCCGAACCTGCCTTCCTTTTCGGCCTGGAACTAATCATATGTGGCCTGGAGAAACAGCTAAAGTGCG
AAAGCGGCGGGCCGACCGACGCCCTTGACGATTTTGACTTAGACATGCTCCCAGCCGATGCCCTTGACGA
CTTTGACCTTGATATGCTGCCTGCTGACGCTCTTGACGATTTTGACCTTGACATGCTCCCCGGGTAAGGA
TCCCGCCCCTCTCCCTCCCCCCCCCCTAACGTTACTGGCCGAAGCCGCTTGGAATAAGGCCGGTGTGCGT
TTGTCTATATGTTATTTTCCACCATATTGCCGTCTTTTGGCAATGTGAGGGCCCGGAAACCTGGCCCTGT
CTTCTTGACGAGCATTCCTAGGGGTCTTTCCCCTCTCGCCAAAGGAATGCAAGGTCTGTTGAATGTCGTG
AAGGAAGCAGTTCCTCTGGAAGCTTCTTGAAGACAAACAACGTCTGTAGCGACCCTTTGCAGGCAGCGGA
ACCCCCCACCTGGCGACAGGTGCCTCTGCGGCCAAAAGCCACGTGTATAAGATACACCTGCAAAGGCGGC
ACAACCCCAGTGCCACGTTGTGAGTTGGATAGTTGTGGAAAGAGTCAAATGGCTCTCCTCAAGCGTATTC
AACAAGGGGCTGAAGGATGCCCAGAAGGTACCCCATTGTATGGGATCTGATCTGGGGCCTCGGTGCACAT
GCTTTACATGTGTTTAGTCGAGGTTAAAAAAACGTCTAGGCCCCCCGAACCACGGGGACGTGGTTTTCCT
TTGAAAAACACGATGATAAGCTTGCCACAACCATGGCCAAGCCTTTGTCTCAAGAAGAATCCACCCTCAT
TGAAAGAGCAACGGCTACAATCAACAGCATCCCCATCTCTGAAGACTACAGCGTCGCCAGCGCAGCTCTC
TCTAGCGACGGCCGCATCTTCACTGGTGTCAATGTATATCATTTTACTGGGGGACCTTGTGCAGAACTCG
TGGTGCTGGGCACTGCTGCTGCTGCGGCAGCTGGCAACCTGACTTGTATCGTCGCGATCGGAAATGAGAA
CAGGGGCATCTTGAGCCCCTGCGGACGGTGCCGACAGGTGCTTCTCGATCTGCATCCTGGGATCAAAGCC
ATAGTGAAGGACAGTGATGGACAGCCGACGGCAGTTGGGATTCGTGAATTGCTGCCCTCTGGTTATGTGT
GGGAGGGCTGAACGCGTCTGGAACAATCAACCTCTGGATTACAAAATTTGTGAAAGATTGACTGGTATTC
TTAACTATGTTGCTCCTTTTACGCTATGTGGATACGCTGCTTTAATGCCTTTGTATCATGCTATTGCTTC
CCGTATGGCTTTCATTTTCTCCTCCTTGTATAAATCCTGGTTGCTGTCTCTTTATGAGGAGTTGTGGCCC
GTTGTCAGGCAACGTGGCGTGGTGTGCACTGTGTTTGCTGACGCAACCCCCACTGGTTGGGGCATTGCCA
CCACCTGTCAGCTCCTTTCCGGGACTTTCGCTTTCCCCCTCCCTATTGCCACGGCGGAACTCATCGCCGC
CTGCCTTGCCCGCTGCTGGACAGGGGCTCGGCTGTTGGGCACTGACAATTCCGTGGTGTTGTCGGGGAAG
CTGACGTCCTTTCCATGGCTGCTCGCCTGTGTTGCCACCTGGATTCTGCGCGGGACGTCCTTCTGCTACG
TCCCTTCGGCCCTCAATCCAGCGGACCTTCCTTCCCGCGGCCTGCTGCCGGCTCTGCGGCCTCTTCCGCG
TCTTCGCCTTCGCCCTCAGACGAGTCGGATCTCCCTTTGGGCCGCCTCCCCGCCTGGAATTAATTCTGCA
GTCGAGACCTAGAAAAACATGGAGCAATCACAAGTAGCAATACAGCAGCTACCAATGCTGATTGTGCCTG
GCTAGAAGCACAAGAGGAGGAGGAGGTGGGTTTTCCAGTCACACCTCAGGTACCTTTAAGACCAATGACT
TACAAGGCAGCTGTAGATCTTAGCCACTTTTTAAAAGAAAAGAGGGGACTGGAAGGGCTAATTCACTCCC
AACGAAGACAAGATATCCTTGATCTGTGGATCTACCACACACAAGGCTACTTCCCTGATTAGCAGAACTA
CACACCAGGGCCAGGGGTCAGATATCCACTGACCTTTGGATGGTGCTACAAGCTAGTACCAGTTGAGCCA
GATAAGGTAGAAGAGGCCAATAAAGGAGAGAACACCAGCTTGTTACACCCTGTGAGCCTGCATGGGATGG
ATGACCCGGAGAGAGAAGTGTTAGAGTGGAGGTTTGACAGCCGCCTAGCATTTCATCACGTGGCCCGAGA
GCTGCATCCGGAGTACTTCAAGAACTGCTGATATCGAGCTTGCTACAAGGGACTTTCCGCTGGGGACTTT
CCAGGGAGGCGTGGCCTGGGCGGGACTGGGGAGTGGCGAGCCCTCAGATCCTGCATATAAGCAGCTGCTT
TTTGCCTGTACTGGGTCTCTCTGGTTAGACCAGATCTGAGCCTGGGAGCTCTCTGGCTAACTAGGGAACC
CACTGCTTAAGCCTCAATAAAGCTTGCCTTGAGTGCTTCAAGTAGTGTGTGCCCGTCTGTTGTGTGACTC
TGGTAACTAGAGATCCCTCAGACCCTTTTAGTCAGTGTGGAAAATCTCTAGCAGTAGTAGTTCATGTCAT
CTTATTATTCAGTATTTATAACTTGCAAAGAAATGAATATCAGAGAGTGAGAGGCCTTGACATTGCTAGC
GTTTACCGTCGACCTCTAGCTAGAGCTTGGCGTAATCATGGTCATAGCTGTTTCCTGTGTGAAATTGTTA
TCCGCTCACAATTCCACACAACATACGAGCCGGAAGCATAAAGTGTAAAGCCTGGGGTGCCTAATGAGTG
AGCTAACTCACATTAATTGCGTTGCGCTCACTGCCCGCTTTCCAGTCGGGAAACCTGTCGTGCCAGCTGC
ATTAATGAATCGGCCAACGCGCGGGGAGAGGCGGTTTGCGTATTGGGCGCTCTTCCGCTTCCTCGCTCAC
TGACTCGCTGCGCTCGGTCGTTCGGCTGCGGCGAGCGGTATCAGCTCACTCAAAGGCGGTAATACGGTTA
TCCACAGAATCAGGGGATAACGCAGGAAAGAACATGTGAGCAAAAGGCCAGCAAAAGGCCAGGAACCGTA
AAAAGGCCGCGTTGCTGGCGTTTTTCCATAGGCTCCGCCCCCCTGACGAGCATCACAAAAATCGACGCTC
AAGTCAGAGGTGGCGAAACCCGACAGGACTATAAAGATACCAGGCGTTTCCCCCTGGAAGCTCCCTCGTG
CGCTCTCCTGTTCCGACCCTGCCGCTTACCGGATACCTGTCCGCCTTTCTCCCTTCGGGAAGCGTGGCGC
TTTCTCATAGCTCACGCTGTAGGTATCTCAGTTCGGTGTAGGTCGTTCGCTCCAAGCTGGGCTGTGTGCA
CGAACCCCCCGTTCAGCCCGACCGCTGCGCCTTATCCGGTAACTATCGTCTTGAGTCCAACCCGGTAAGA
CACGACTTATCGCCACTGGCAGCAGCCACTGGTAACAGGATTAGCAGAGCGAGGTATGTAGGCGGTGCTA
CAGAGTTCTTGAAGTGGTGGCCTAACTACGGCTACACTAGAAGAACAGTATTTGGTATCTGCGCTCTGCT
GAAGCCAGTTACCTTCGGAAAAAGAGTTGGTAGCTCTTGATCCGGCAAACAAACCACCGCTGGTAGCGGT
GGTTTTTTTGTTTGCAAGCAGCAGATTACGCGCAGAAAAAAAGGATCTCAAGAAGATCCTTTGATCTTTT
CTACGGGGTCTGACGCTCAGTGGAACGAAAACTCACGTTAAGGGATTTTGGTCATGAGATTATCAAAAAG
GATCTTCACCTAGATCCTTTTAAATTAAAAATGAAGTTTTAAATCAATCTAAAGTATATATGAGTAAACT
TGGTCTGACAGTTACCAATGCTTAATCAGTGAGGCACCTATCTCAGCGATCTGTCTATTTCGTTCATCCA
TAGTTGCCTGACTCCCCGTCGTGTAGATAACTACGATACGGGAGGGCTTACCATCTGGCCCCAGTGCTGC
AATGATACCGCGAGACCCACGCTCACCGGCTCCAGATTTATCAGCAATAAACCAGCCAGCCGGAAGGGCC
GAGCGCAGAAGTGGTCCTGCAACTTTATCCGCCTCCATCCAGTCTATTAATTGTTGCCGGGAAGCTAGAG
TAAGTAGTTCGCCAGTTAATAGTTTGCGCAACGTTGTTGCCATTGCTACAGGCATCGTGGTGTCACGCTC
GTCGTTTGGTATGGCTTCATTCAGCTCCGGTTCCCAACGATCAAGGCGAGTTACATGATCCCCCATGTTG
TGCAAAAAAGCGGTTAGCTCCTTCGGTCCTCCGATCGTTGTCAGAAGTAAGTTGGCCGCAGTGTTATCAC
TCATGGTTATGGCAGCACTGCATAATTCTCTTACTGTCATGCCATCCGTAAGATGCTTTTCTGTGACTGG
TGAGTACTCAACCAAGTCATTCTGAGAATAGTGTATGCGGCGACCGAGTTGCTCTTGCCCGGCGTCAATA
CGGGATAATACCGCGCCACATAGCAGAACTTTAAAAGTGCTCATCATTGGAAAACGTTCTTCGGGGCGAA
AACTCTCAAGGATCTTACCGCTGTTGAGATCCAGTTCGATGTAACCCACTCGTGCACCCAACTGATCTTC
AGCATCTTTTACTTTCACCAGCGTTTCTGGGTGAGCAAAAACAGGAAGGCAAAATGCCGCAAAAAAGGGA
ATAAGGGCGACACGGAAATGTTGAATACTCATACTCTTCCTTTTTCTATATTATTGAAGCATTTATCAGG
GTTATTGTCTCATGAGCGGATACATATTTGAATGTATTTAGAAAAATAAACAAATAGGGGTTCCGCGCAC
ATTTCCCCGAAAAGTGCCACCTGACGTCGACGGATCGGGAGATCAACTTGTTTATTGCAGCTTATAATGG
TTACAAATAAAGCAATAGCATCACAAATTTCACAAATAAAGCATTTTTTTCACTGCATTCTAGTTGTGGT
TTGTCCAAACTCATCAATGTATCTTATCATGTCTGGATCAACTGGATAACTCAAGCTAACCAAAATCATC
CCAAACTTCCCACCCCATACCCTATTACCACTGCCAATTACCTGTGGTTTCATTTACTCTAAACCTGTGA
TTCCTCTGAATTATTTTCATTTTAAAGAAATTGTATTTGTTAAATATGTACTACAAACTTAGTAGT
Features (pLannotate 1.2.2; 23 found; start..end, strand, type, name):
    377..634     +  LTR            5' LTR (truncated): truncated 5' long terminal repeat (LTR) from HIV-1
    681..806     +  misc_feature   HIV-1 Ψ: packaging signal of human immunodeficiency virus type 1
    790..1128    +  CDS            HIV-1 gag (fragment): gag protein from human immunodeficiency virus 1; gag
   1303..1536    +  misc_feature   RRE: The Rev response element (RRE) of HIV-1 allows for Rev-dependent mRNA export from the nucleus to the cytoplasm.
   1913..2013    +  CDS            Rev (fragment): human immunodeficiency virus 1 (HIV-1) Rev protein; rev; enhances nuclear export of unspliced and incompletely spliced viral mRNAs
   2028..2143    +  misc_feature   cPPT/CTS: central polypurine tract and central termination sequence of HIV-1 (lacking the first T)
   2201..2504    +  enhancer       CMV enhancer: human cytomegalovirus immediate early enhancer
   2505..2708    +  promoter       CMV promoter: human cytomegalovirus (CMV) immediate early promoter
   2821..3567    +  CDS            Tet-On® 3G: modified rtTA protein that binds tightly to promoters containing the tet operator in the presence of doxycycline
   3687..4149    +  misc_feature   IRES: internal ribosome entry site (IRES) of the encephalomyocarditis virus (EMCV)
   4163..4559    +  CDS            BSD (fragment): blasticidin S deaminase; Aspergillus terreus BSD; confers resistance to blasticidin
   4575..5163    +  misc_feature   WPRE: woodchuck hepatitis virus posttranscriptional regulatory element
   5180..5698    +  CDS            nef (fragment): NEF_HV1BR - Experimental evidence at protein level: Swiss-Prot protein existence level 1. Extracellular Nef protein targets CD4(+) T-lymphocytes for apoptosis by interacting with CXCR4 surface receptors (PubMed:14990729). From Human immunodeficiency virus type 1 group M subtype B (isolate BRU/LAI) (HIV-1).
   5746..6003    +  LTR            5' LTR (truncated): truncated 5' long terminal repeat (LTR) from HIV-1
   6155..6171    -  protein_bind   lac operator: The lac repressor binds to the lac operator to inhibit transcription in E. coli. This inhibition can be relieved by adding lactose or isopropyl-β-D-thiogalactopyranoside (IPTG). lac repressor encoded by lacI
   6179..6209    -  promoter       lac promoter: promoter for the E. coli lac operon
   6224..6245    -  protein_bind   CAP binding site: CAP binding activates transcription in the presence of cAMP. E. coli catabolite activator protein
   6258..6350    -  CDS            lacI (fragment): lac repressor; lacI; The lac repressor binds to the lac operator to inhibit transcription in E. coli. This inhibition can be relieved by adding lactose or isopropyl-β-D-thiogalactopyranoside (IPTG).
   6533..7121    -  rep_origin     ori: high-copy-number ColE1/pMB1/pBR322/pUC origin of replication
   7292..8152    -  CDS            AmpR: β-lactamase; bla; confers resistance to ampicillin, carbenicillin, and related antibiotics
   8153..8257    -  promoter       AmpR promoter: bla
   8305..8439    +  polyA_signal   SV40 poly(A) signal: SV40 polyadenylation signal
   8606..329     +  CDS            nef (fragment) (across the origin): NEF_HV1BR - Experimental evidence at protein level: Swiss-Prot protein existence level 1. Extracellular Nef protein targets CD4(+) T-lymphocytes for apoptosis by interacting with CXCR4 surface receptors (PubMed:14990729). From Human immunodeficiency virus type 1 group M subtype B (isolate BRU/LAI) (HIV-1).
