[The description below was written by a language model from this plasmid's Addgene catalogue record and pLannotate feature annotations shown in this document.]
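Description:
pLVX-Tet3G blasticidin is an HIV-1-derived lentiviral vector built on the pLVX-Tet3G backbone, serving as the regulator component of a doxycycline-inducible (Tet-On 3G) mammalian expression system. It is catalogued as an empty backbone with no additional insert. In bacteria it is maintained through a high-copy ColE1/pUC-type origin and selected with ampicillin via the β-lactamase gene. Remnants of the lac promoter/operator region and a lacI fragment in the backbone are carry-overs from the cloning vector lineage.

Between the two annotated HIV-1 LTRs lie the elements needed for packaging and transduction: the Ψ packaging signal with an adjoining gag fragment, the Rev response element for Rev-dependent nuclear export of the genomic RNA, and the cPPT/CTS, which aids nuclear import of the reverse-transcribed genome. The annotation tool labels both LTRs as truncated, and nef-derived fragments flank them; the record does not state whether the vector is self-inactivating.

The payload is a single bicistronic cassette. The CMV enhancer and promoter drive the Tet-On 3G transactivator, a modified rtTA that binds tet operator-containing promoters in the presence of doxycycline. This is followed by an EMCV IRES and the blasticidin S deaminase gene, so transactivator expression and blasticidin resistance come from the same transcript. A WPRE downstream enhances transcript stability and expression.

The vector is typically used to generate blasticidin-selected cell lines that stably express the transactivator. These lines can then receive a second construct carrying a gene of interest under a tetracycline-responsive promoter for inducible expression.
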