Addgene plasmid #128061: pLVX-Tet3G blasticidin
Purpose: (Empty Backbone) Lentiviral vector encoding the Tet-On 3G transactivator protein, which allows for inducible gene expression. With Blasticidin resistance.
Depositing lab: Oskar Laur. Depositing organization: Emory University.
Backbone
  Vector backbone: pLVX-Tet3G
  Vector type: Mammalian Expression, Lentiviral
Growth in bacteria
  Bacterial resistance: Ampicillin, 100 μg/mL
  Growth temperature: 37°C
  Growth strain: NEB Stable
  Copy number: High Copy
Gene/Insert
  Gene/Insert name: None
Terms and licenses: Academic/Nonprofit Terms; Industry Terms: Not Available to Industry
How to cite: pLVX-Tet3G blasticidin was a gift from Oskar Laur (Addgene plasmid # 128061 ; http://n2t.net/addgene:128061 ; RRID:Addgene_128061)
